>Addgene plasmid #140324 | p4B5-EGFP | addgene full sequence | sequence record 296784 | Addgene NGS Result
GACATTGATTATTGACTAGTTATTAATAGTAATCAATTACGGGGTCATTAGTTCATAGCCCATATATGGA
GTTCCGCGTTACATAACTTACGGTAAATGGCCCGCCTGGCTGACCGCCCAACGACCCCCGCCCATTGACG
TCAATAATGACGTATGTTCCCATAGTAACGCCAATAGGGACTTTCCATTGACGTCAATGGGTGGAGTATT
TACGGTAAACTGCCCACTTGGCAGTACATCAAGTGTATCATATGCCAAGTACGCCCCCTATTGACGTCAA
TGACGGTAAATGGCCCGCCTGGCATTATGCCCAGTACATGACCTTATGGGACTTTCCTACTTGGCAGTAC
ATCTACGTATTAGTCATCGCTATTACCATGGTGATGCGGTTTTGGCAGTACATCAATGGGCGTGGATAGC
GGTTTGACTCACGGGGATTTCCAAGTCTCCACCCCATTGACGTCAATGGGAGTTTGTTTTGGCACCAAAA
TCAACGGGACTTTCCAAAATGTCGTAACAACTCCGCCCCATTGACGCAAATGGGCGGTAGGCGTGTACGG
TGGGAGGTCTATATAAGCAGAGCTCTCTGGCTAACTAGAGAACCCACTGCTTACTGGCTTATCGAAATTA
ATACGACTCACTATAGGGAGACCCAAGCTGGCTAGTTAAGCTTGCCACCATGGCGAACGAGATGGGTTTC
CTAGAAAAAACGAAGAAAGATCTCGGATTGGGAAGCATTACAACCCAGCAACCCGAGAGCAACATCCTGG
ACATAGATCTACGTCCCGCATCAGCATGGACGCTGTATGCTGTGGCCACAACATTTGTCACACCAATGTT
GAGACACAGCATTGAAAATTCCTCAGTGAACGTGTCCCTAACAGCTATTGCCAACCAAGCCACAGTGTTA
ATGGGTCTTGGGAAAGGATGGCCATTGTCAAAGATGGACATCGGAGTTCCCCTTCTCGCCATTGGATGCT
ACTCACAAGTCAACCCCATAACTCTCACAGCAGCTCTTTTCTTACTGGTAGCACATTATGCCATCATAGG
GCCAGGACTCCAAGCAAAAGCAACCAGAGAAGCTCAGAAAAGAGCAGCAGCGGGCATCATGAAAAACCCA
ACTGTCGATGGAATAACAGTGATTGACCTAGATCCAATACCCTATGATCCAAAGTTTGAAAAGCAGTTGG
GACAAGTAATGCTCCTAGTCCTCTGCGTGACTCAAGTGTTGATGATGAGGACTACATGGGCTCTGTGTGA
GGCTTTAACCTTAGCGACCGGGCCTATCTCCACATTGTGGGAAGGAAATCCAGGGAGGTTTTGGAACACT
ACCATTGCAGTGTCAATGGCTAACATTTTTAGAGGGAGTTACTTGGCCGGAGCTGGACTTCTCTTTTCCA
TCATGAAGAACACAACCAACACGAGAAGGGGAACTGGCAACATAGGAGAGACGCTTGGAGAATTCGCCAC
CATGCCGAAGAAAAAGCGGAAGGTTGGCGTGAGCAAGGGCGAGGAGCTGTTCACCGGGGTGGTGCCCATC
CTGGTCGAGCTGGACGGCGACGTAAACGGCCACAAGTTCAGCGTGTCCGGCGAGGGCGAGGGCGATGCCA
CCTACGGCAAGCTGACCCTGAAGTTCATCTGCACCACCGGCAAGCTGCCCGTGCCCTGGCCCACCCTCGT
GACCACCCTGACCTACGGCGTGCAGTGCTTCAGCCGCTACCCCGACCACATGAAGCAGCACGACTTCTTC
AAGTCCGCCATGCCCGAAGGCTACGTCCAGGAGCGCACCATCTTCTTCAAGGACGACGGCAACTACAAGA
CCCGCGCCGAGGTGAAGTTCGAGGGCGACACCCTGGTGAACCGCATCGAGCTGAAGGGCATCGACTTCAA
GGAGGACGGCAACATCCTGGGGCACAAGCTGGAGTACAACTACAACAGCCACAACGTCTATATCATGGCC
GACAAGCAGAAGAACGGCATCAAGGTGAACTTCAAGATCCGCCACAACATCGAGGACGGCAGCGTGCAGC
TCGCCGACCACTACCAGCAGAACACCCCCATCGGCGACGGCCCCGTGCTGCTGCCCGACAACCACTACCT
GAGCACCCAGTCCGCCCTGAGCAAAGACCCCAACGAGAAGCGCGATCACATGGTCCTGCTGGAGTTCGTG
ACCGCCGCCGGGATCACTCTCGGCATGGACGAGCTGTACAAGTAACTCGAGTCTAGAGGGCCCTTCGAAG
GTAAGCCTATCCCTAACCCTCTCCTCGGTCTCGATTCTACGCGTACCGGTCATCATCACCATCACCATTG
AGTTTAAACCCGCTGATCAGCCTCGACTGTGCCTTCTAGTTGCCAGCCATCTGTTGTTTGCCCCTCCCCC
GTGCCTTCCTTGACCCTGGAAGGTGCCACTCCCACTGTCCTTTCCTAATAAAATGAGGAAATTGCATCGC
ATTGTCTGAGTAGGTGTCATTCTATTCTGGGGGGTGGGGTGGGGCAGGACAGCAAGGGGGAGGATTGGGA
AGACAATAGCAGGCATGCTGGGGATGCGGTGGGCTCTATGGCTTCTGAGGCGGAAAGAACCAGCTGGGGC
TCTAGGGGGTATCCCC
[124 nt withheld, positions 2607-2730]
C
[91 nt withheld, positions 2732-2822]
A
[49 nt withheld, positions 2824-2872]
CCTTTGACGTTGGAGTCCACGTTCTTT
[37 nt withheld, positions 2900-2936]
ACCCTATCTCGGTCTATTCTTTTGATTTATAAGGGATTTTGCCGATTTCGGCCTATTGGTTAAAAAATGA
GCTGATTTAACAAAAATTTAACGCGAATTAATTCTGTGGAATGTGTGTCAGTTAGGGTGTGGAAAGTCCC
CAGGCTCCCCAGCAGGCAGAAGTATGCAAAGCATGCATCTCAATTAGTCAGCAACCAGGTGTGGAAAGTC
CCCAGGCTCCCCAGCAGGCAGAAGTATGCAAAGCATGCATCTCAATTAGTCAGCAACCATAGTCCCGCCC
CTAACTCCGCCCATCCCGCCCCTAACTCCGCCCAGTTCCGCCCATTCTCCGCCCCATGGCTGACTAATTT
TTTTTATTTATGCAGAGGCCGAGGCCGCCTCTGCCTCTGAGCTATTCCAGAAGTAGTGAGGAGGCTTTTT
TGGAGGCCTAGGCTTTTGCAAAAAGCTCCCGGGAGCTTGTATATCCATTTTCGGATCTGATCAAGAGACA
GGATGAGGATCGTTTCGCATGATTGAACAAGATGGATTGCACGCAGGTTCTCCGGCCGCTTGGGTGGAGA
GGCTATTCGGCTATGACTGGGCACAACAGACAATCGGCTGCTCTGATGCCGCCGTGTTCCGGCTGTCAGC
GCAGGGGCGCCCGGTTCTTTTTGTCAAGACCGACCTGTCCGGTGCCCTGAATGAACTGCAGGACGAGGCA
GCGCGGCTATCGTGGCTGGCCACGACGGGCGTTCCTTGCGCAGCTGTGCTCGACGTTGTCACTGAAGCGG
GAAGGGACTGGCTGCTATTGGGCGAAGTGCCGGGGCAGGATCTCCTGTCATCTCACCTTGCTCCTGCCGA
GAAAGTATCCATCATGGCTGATGCAATGCGGCGGCTGCATACGCTTGATCCGGCTACCTGCCCATTCGAC
CACCAAGCGAAACATCGCATCGAGCGAGCACGTACTCGGATGGAAGCCGGTCTTGTCGATCAGGATGATC
TGGACGAAGAGCATCAGGGGCTCGCGCCAGCCGAACTGTTCGCCAGGCTCAAGGCGCGCATGCCCGACGG
CGAGGATCTCGTCGTGACCCATGGCGATGCCTGCTTGCCGAATATCATGGTGGAAAATGGCCGCTTTTCT
GGATTCATCGACTGTGGCCGGCTGGGTGTGGCGGACCGCTATCAGGACATAGCGTTGGCTACCCGTGATA
TTGCTGAAGAGCTTGGCGGCGAATGGGCTGACCGCTTCCTCGTGCTTTACGGTATCGCCGCTCCCGATTC
GCAGCGCATCGCCTTCTATCGCCTTCTTGACGAGTTCTTCTGAGCGGGACTCTGGGGTTCGCGAAATGAC
CGACCAAGCGACGCCCAACCTGCCATCACGAGATTTCGATTCCACCGCCGCCTTCTATGAAAGGTTGGGC
TTCGGAATCGTTTTCCGGGACGCCGGCTGGATGATCCTCCAGCGCGGGGATCTCATGCTGGAGTTCTTCG
CCCACCCCAACTTGTTTATTGCAGCTTATAATGGTTACAAATAAAGCAATAGCATCACAAATTTCACAAA
TAAAGCATTTTTTTCACTGCATTCTAGTTGTGGTTTGTCCAAACTCATCAATGTATCTTATCATGTCTGT
ATACCGTCGACCTCTAGCTAGAGCTTGGCGTAATCATGGTCATAGCTGTTTCCTGTGTGAAATTGTTATC
CGCTCACAATTCCACACAACATACGAGCCGGAAGCATAAAGTGTAAAGCCTGGGGTGCCTAATGAGTGAG
CTAACTCACATTAATTGCGTTGCGCTCACTGCCCGCTTTCCAGTCGGGAAACCTGTCGTGCCAGCTGCAT
TAATGAATCGGCCAACGCGCGGGGAGAGGCGGTTTGCGTATTGGGCGCTCTTCCGCTTCCTCGCTCACTG
ACTCGCTGCGCTCGGTCGTTCGGCTGCGGCGAGCGGTATCAGCTCACTCAAAGGCGGTAATACGGTTATC
CACAGAATCAGGGGATAACGCAGGAAAGAACATGTGAGCAAAAGGCCAGCAAAAGGCCAGGAACCGTAAA
AAGGCCGCGTTGCTGGCGTTTTTCCATAGGCTCCGCCCCCCTGACGAGCATCACAAAAATCGACGCTCAA
GTCAGAGGTGGCGAAACCCGACAGGACTATAAAGATACCAGGCGTTTCCCCCTGGAAGCTCCCTCGTGCG
CTCTCCTGTTCCGACCCTGCCGCTTACCGGATACCTGTCCGCCTTTCTCCCTTCGGGAAGCGTGGCGCTT
TCTCATAGCTCACGCTGTAGGTATCTCAGTTCGGTGTAGGTCGTTCGCTCCAAGCTGGGCTGTGTGCACG
AACCCCCCGTTCAGCCCGACCGCTGCGCCTTATCCGGTAACTATCGTCTTGAGTCCAACCCGGTAAGACA
CGACTTATCGCCACTGGCAGCAGCCACTGGTAACAGGATTAGCAGAGCGAGGTATGTAGGCGGTGCTACA
GAGTTCTTGAAGTGGTGGCCTAACTACGGCTACACTAGAAGAACAGTATTTGGTATCTGCGCTCTGCTGA
AGCCAGTTACCTTCGGAAAAAGAGTTGGTAGCTCTTGATCCGGCAAACAAACCACCGCTGGTAGCGGTGG
TTTTTTTGTTTGCAAGCAGCAGATTACGCGCAGAAAAAAAGGATCTCAAGAAGATCCTTTGATCTTTTCT
ACGGGGTCTGACGCTCAGTGGAACGAAAACTCACGTTAAGGGATTTTGGTCATGAGATTATCAAAAAGGA
TCTTCACCTAGATCCTTTTAAATTAAAAATGAAGTTTTAAATCAATCTAAAGTATATATGAGTAAACTTG
GTCTGACAGTTACCAATGCTTAATCAGTGAGGCACCTATCTCAGCGATCTGTCTATTTCGTTCATCCATA
GTTGCCTGACTCCCCGTCGTGTAGATAACTACGATACGGGAGGGCTTACCATCTGGCCCCAGTGCTGCAA
TGATACCGCGAGACCCACGCTCACCGGCTCCAGATTTATCAGCAATAAACCAGCCAGCCGGAAGGGCCGA
GCGCAGAAGTGGTCCTGCAACTTTATCCGCCTCCATCCAGTCTATTAATTGTTGCCGGGAAGCTAGAGTA
AGTAGTTCGCCAGTTAATAGTTTGCGCAACGTTGTTGCCATTGCTACAGGCATCGTGGTGTCACGCTCGT
CGTTTGGTATGGCTTCATTCAGCTCCGGTTCCCAACGATCAAGGCGAGTTACATGATCCCCCATGTTGTG
CAAAAAAGCGGTTAGCTCCTTCGGTCCTCCGATCGTTGTCAGAAGTAAGTTGGCCGCAGTGTTATCACTC
ATGGTTATGGCAGCACTGCATAATTCTCTTACTGTCATGCCATCCGTAAGATGCTTTTCTGTGACTGGTG
AGTACTCAACCAAGTCATTCTGAGAATAGTGTATGCGGCGACCGAGTTGCTCTTGCCCGGCGTCAATACG
GGATAATACCGCGCCACATAGCAGAACTTTAAAAGTGCTCATCATTGGAAAACGTTCTTCGGGGCGAAAA
CTCTCAAGGATCTTACCGCTGTTGAGATCCAGTTCGATGTAACCCACTCGTGCACCCAACTGATCTTCAG
CATCTTTTACTTTCACCAGCGTTTCTGGGTGAGCAAAAACAGGAAGGCAAAATGCCGCAAAAAAGGGAAT
AAGGGCGACACGGAAATGTTGAATACTCATACTCTTCCTTTTTCAATATTATTGAAGCATTTATCAGGGT
TATTGTCTCATGAGCGGATACATATTTGAATGTATTTAGAAAAATAAACAAATAGGGGTTCCGCGCACAT
TTCCCCGAAAAGTGCCACCTGACGTCGACGGATCGGGAGATCTCCCGATCCCCTATGGTGCACTCTCAGT
ACAATCTGCTCTGATGCCGCATAGTTAAGCCAGTATCTGCTCCCTGCTTGTGTGTTGGAGGTCGCTGAGT
AGTGCGCGAGCAAAATTTAAGCTACAACAAGGCAAGGCTTGACCGACAATTGCATGAAGAATCTGCTTAG
GGTTAGGCGTTTTGCGCTGCTTCGCGATGTACGGGCCAGATATACGCGTT
Features (pLannotate 1.2.2; 22 found; start..end, strand, type, name):
      1..380     +  enhancer       CMV enhancer: human cytomegalovirus immediate early enhancer
    381..584     +  promoter       CMV promoter: human cytomegalovirus (CMV) immediate early promoter
    580..613     +  LTR            5' LTR (truncated) (fragment): truncated 5' long terminal repeat (LTR) from HIV-1
    629..647     +  promoter       T7 promoter: promoter for bacteriophage T7 RNA polymerase
    674..1462    +  CDS            POLG_DEN2N (fragment): Experimental evidence at protein level: Swiss-Prot protein existence level 1. [RNA-directed RNA polymerase NS5]: Replicates the viral (+) and (-) RNA genome, and performs the capping of genomes in the cytoplasm. NS5 methylates viral RNA cap at guanine N-7 and ribose 2'-O positions. Besides its role in RNA genome replication, also prevents the establishment of cellular antiviral state by blocking the interferon-alpha/beta (IFN-alpha/beta) signaling pathway. Inhibits host TYK2 and STAT2 phosphorylation, thereby preventing activation of JAK- STAT signaling pathway (By similarity). May reduce immu
   1499..2215    +  CDS            EGFP: the original enhanced GFP (Yang et al., 1996) mammalian codon-optimized
   2240..2281    +  CDS            V5 tag: epitope tag from simian virus 5
   2337..2561    +  polyA_signal   bGH poly(A) signal: bovine growth hormone polyadenylation signal
   2565..2586    +  promoter       SV40 promoter (fragment): SV40 enhancer and early promoter
   2607..3035    +  rep_origin     f1 ori (sequence partly withheld): f1 bacteriophage origin of replication; arrow indicates direction of (+) strand synthesis
   3049..3378    +  promoter       SV40 promoter: SV40 enhancer and early promoter
   3445..4236    +  CDS            neo: KKA2_KLEPN - Also known as kan, nptII. Experimental evidence at protein level: Swiss-Prot protein existence level 1. Resistance to kanamycin, neomycin, paromomycin, ribostamycin, butirosin and gentamicin B. From Klebsiella pneumoniae.
   4262..4420    +  CDS            ble (fragment): BLE_KLEPN - Experimental evidence at protein level: Swiss-Prot protein existence level 1. Binding protein with a strong affinity to the bleomycin family of antibiotics. Binds to CL990; an antimitotic-antibiotic compound. From Klebsiella pneumoniae.
   4415..4536    +  polyA_signal   SV40 poly(A) signal: SV40 polyadenylation signal
   4609..4625    -  protein_bind   lac operator: The lac repressor binds to the lac operator to inhibit transcription in E. coli. This inhibition can be relieved by adding lactose or isopropyl-β-D-thiogalactopyranoside (IPTG). lac repressor encoded by lacI
   4633..4663    -  promoter       lac promoter: promoter for the E. coli lac operon
   4678..4699    -  protein_bind   CAP binding site: CAP binding activates transcription in the presence of cAMP. E. coli catabolite activator protein
   4712..4804    -  CDS            lacI (fragment): lac repressor; lacI; The lac repressor binds to the lac operator to inhibit transcription in E. coli. This inhibition can be relieved by adding lactose or isopropyl-β-D-thiogalactopyranoside (IPTG).
   4987..5575    -  rep_origin     ori: high-copy-number ColE1/pMB1/pBR322/pUC origin of replication
   5746..6606    -  CDS            AmpR: β-lactamase; bla; confers resistance to ampicillin, carbenicillin, and related antibiotics
   6607..6711    -  promoter       AmpR promoter: bla
   6770..6822    -  misc_feature   bom (fragment): basis of mobility region from pBR322
