[The description below was written by a language model from this plasmid's Addgene catalogue record and pLannotate feature annotations shown in this document.]
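Description:
p4B5-EGFP is a mammalian expression plasmid built on the pcDNA3.1 backbone that serves as a live-cell reporter for dengue virus infection. It is propagated in E. coli from a high-copy ColE1/pUC-type origin under ampicillin selection (AmpR). It also carries an f1 origin and an SV40 promoter-driven neomycin resistance cassette with an SV40 poly(A) signal, which allows G418 selection of transfected mammalian cells.

The roughly 1.5 kb insert was cloned between HindIII and XhoI, downstream of the CMV enhancer/promoter and a T7 promoter, and is terminated by the bGH polyadenylation signal. It encodes a fusion derived from the DENV2 New Guinea C polyprotein: NS4B followed by the first ten amino acids of NS5, then a nuclear localisation signal and a C-terminal EGFP. The feature table annotates the viral portion as a fragment of the DENV2 polyprotein, with EGFP following it. The record notes two conservative nucleotide differences near the 5' end of NS4B.

A V5 epitope sequence from the backbone lies downstream of EGFP, but the record does not say whether it is in frame with the fusion. Small annotated fragments, such as the truncated HIV LTR, partial ble and lacI pieces, appear to be backbone remnants or annotation artefacts rather than functional parts.

Retaining the NS4B/NS5 junction suggests a cleavage-based design, although the record does not spell out the mechanism. In uninfected cells the fusion would stay tethered to cytoplasmic membranes through NS4B. In infected cells the viral protease would cut at the junction and release NLS-EGFP, which would then move to the nucleus. This shift in fluorescence would let infected cells be identified by live imaging.
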