Addgene plasmid #140324: p4B5-EGFP
Purpose: Detection of Dengue virus infection in live cells
Depositing lab: Alan Rothman. Depositing organization: University of Rhode Island. Publication: A plasmid-based reporter system for live cell imaging of dengue virus infected cells. Medin CL, Valois S, Patkar CG, Rothman AL. J Virol Methods. 2015 Jan;211:55-62. doi: 10.1016/j.jviromet.2014.10.010. Epub 2014 Oct 28. PubMed 25445884.
Backbone
  Vector backbone: pcDNA3.1
  Backbone manufacturer: Invitrogen
  Backbone size w/o insert (bp): 5400
  Total vector size (bp): 6900
  Vector type: Mammalian Expression
  Selectable markers: Neomycin (select with G418)
Growth in bacteria
  Bacterial resistance: Ampicillin, 100 μg/mL
  Growth temperature: 37°C
  Growth strain: NEB Stable
  Copy number: High Copy
Gene/Insert
  Gene/Insert name: DENV2-NGC NS4b5(10 a.a.)-NLS-eGFP (alt name: DENV GFP Reporter)
  Species: DENV2 serotype, NGC strain
  Insert size (bp): 1503
  Mutation: 2 conservative n.t. differences near 5' end of NS4b.
  GenBank ID: M29095.1
  Promoter: CMV
  Tag / fusion protein: eGFP (C terminal on insert)
  Cloning method: Restriction Enzyme; 5′ cloning site Hind III (not destroyed); 3′ cloning site Xho I (not destroyed)
  Sequencing primers: 5′ T7; 3′ BGH polyA reverse
Terms and licenses: Academic/Nonprofit Terms; Industry Terms: Not Available to Industry
How to cite: p4B5-EGFP was a gift from Alan Rothman (Addgene plasmid # 140324 ; http://n2t.net/addgene:140324 ; RRID:Addgene_140324)
